Addgene plasmid #90548: BRCA1 A9.2 gRNA
Purpose: 3rd generation lentiviral gRNA plasmid targeting human BRCA1
Depositing lab: Iain Cheeseman. Depositing organization: Whitehead Institute for Biomedical Research. Publication: Large-Scale Analysis of CRISPR/Cas9 Cell-Cycle Knockouts Reveals the Diversity of p53-Dependent Responses to Cell-Cycle Defects. McKinley KL, Cheeseman IM. Dev Cell. 2017 Feb 27;40(4):405-420.e2. doi: 10.1016/j.devcel.2017.01.012. Epub 2017 Feb 16. PubMed 28216383.
Backbone
  Vector backbone: pLenti-sgRNA
  Backbone manufacturer: Eric Lander & David Sabatini labs (Addgene plasmid #71409)
  Backbone size w/o insert (bp): 9151
  Vector type: Lentiviral, CRISPR
  Selectable markers: Puromycin
Growth in bacteria
  Bacterial resistance: Ampicillin, 100 μg/mL
  Growth temperature: 37°C
  Growth strain: NEB Stable
  Copy number: Unknown
Gene/Insert
  Gene/Insert name: BRCA1 (Guide Designation A9.2) (alt name: pKMKO series)
  gRNA/shRNA sequence: CACCGGTTTCTGTAGCCCATACTT
  Species: H. sapiens (human)
  Promoter: U6
  Cloning method: Restriction Enzyme; 5′ cloning site BsmBI (destroyed during cloning); 3′ cloning site BsmBI (destroyed during cloning)
  Sequencing primers: 5′ hU6-F (5'-GAGGGCCTATTTCCCATGATT-3'); 3′ EF1a-R (5'-CACGGCGACTACTGCACTTA-3')
Terms and licenses: Academic/Nonprofit Terms; Industry Terms: Not Available to Industry
Depositor comments: Please note that gRNA target sequence listed is not strictly the 20nt spacer sequence, but also contains the 5' BsmBI overhang. For more information about knockout human cell lines generated using this plasmid, please see http://cellcycleknockouts.wi.mit.edu/ .
How to cite: BRCA1 A9.2 gRNA was a gift from Iain Cheeseman (Addgene plasmid # 90548 ; http://n2t.net/addgene:90548 ; RRID:Addgene_90548)
