[The description below was written by a language model from this plasmid's Addgene catalogue record and pLannotate feature annotations shown in this document.]
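Description:
BRCA1 A9.2 gRNA is a third-generation lentiviral CRISPR plasmid built on the pLenti-sgRNA backbone. It delivers a single guide RNA against human BRCA1 and does not itself encode Cas9. The guide oligonucleotide was inserted between two BsmBI sites, both destroyed during cloning. This places the spacer downstream of the human U6 RNA polymerase III promoter and directly upstream of the Streptococcus pyogenes sgRNA scaffold, which is annotated as a tracrRNA fragment. The depositor notes that the recorded guide sequence includes the 5' BsmBI overhang and so is not strictly the 20-nt spacer.

In the transfer cassette, an RSV promoter drives a truncated HIV-1 5' LTR, allowing Tat-independent production of genomic RNA in packaging cells. This is followed by the Ψ packaging signal with a partial gag sequence, the RRE for Rev-dependent nuclear export, and a cPPT/CTS element. Downstream of the U6-sgRNA unit, an EF-1α core promoter expresses puromycin N-acetyltransferase for selection of transduced mammalian cells. A WPRE enhances transcript expression, and the self-inactivating ΔU3 3' LTR silences LTR-driven transcription after integration. Outside the LTRs are an SV40 poly(A) signal and SV40 origin, an f1 origin, the ampicillin resistance gene and a high-copy ColE1/pUC origin for propagation in E. coli.

The sequenced record is 7,301 nt, shorter than the 9,151 bp listed for the empty backbone; the record does not explain the difference. The plasmid belongs to a guide series used to generate knockout human cell lines for a large-scale analysis of cell-cycle gene knockouts and their p53-dependent responses.
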