Features (pLannotate 1.2.2; 28 found; start..end, strand, type, name):
      1..26      +  rep_origin     RSF ori (fragment): Plasmids containing the RSF 1030 origin of replication can be propagated in E. coli cells that contain additional plasmids with compatible origins.
     28..120     +  CDS            lacI (fragment): lac repressor; lacI; The lac repressor binds to the lac operator to inhibit transcription in E. coli. This inhibition can be relieved by adding lactose or isopropyl-β-D-thiogalactopyranoside (IPTG).
    133..154     +  protein_bind   CAP binding site: CAP binding activates transcription in the presence of cAMP. E. coli catabolite activator protein
    169..199     +  promoter       lac promoter: promoter for the E. coli lac operon
    207..223     +  protein_bind   lac operator: The lac repressor binds to the lac operator to inhibit transcription in E. coli. This inhibition can be relieved by adding lactose or isopropyl-β-D-thiogalactopyranoside (IPTG). lac repressor encoded by lacI
    268..286     +  promoter       T3 promoter: promoter for bacteriophage T3 RNA polymerase
    314..540     +  promoter       RSV promoter: Rous sarcoma virus enhancer/promoter
    541..721     +  LTR            5' LTR (truncated): truncated 5' long terminal repeat (LTR) from HIV-1
    768..893     +  misc_feature   HIV-1 Ψ: packaging signal of human immunodeficiency virus type 1
    877..1240    +  CDS            HIV-1 gag (fragment): gag protein from human immunodeficiency virus 1; gag
   1386..1619    +  misc_feature   RRE: The Rev response element (RRE) of HIV-1 allows for Rev-dependent mRNA export from the nucleus to the cytoplasm.
   1996..2022    +  CDS            Rev (fragment): human immunodeficiency virus 1 (HIV-1) Rev protein; rev; enhances nuclear export of unspliced and incompletely spliced viral mRNAs
   2026..2266    +  promoter       U6 promoter: RNA polymerase III promoter for human U6 snRNA
   2313..2380    +  misc_RNA       tracrRNA (fragment): trans-activating CRISPR RNA for the Streptococcus pyogenes CRISPR/Cas9 system
   2429..2546    +  misc_feature   cPPT/CTS: central polypurine tract and central termination sequence of HIV-1
   2615..2826    +  promoter       EF-1α core promoter: core promoter for human elongation factor EF-1α
   2852..3451    +  CDS            PuroR (fragment): puromycin N-acetyltransferase; pac from Streptomyces; confers resistance to puromycin
   3467..4055    +  misc_feature   WPRE: woodchuck hepatitis virus posttranscriptional regulatory element
   4106..4125    +  misc_feature   cPPT/CTS (fragment): central polypurine tract and central termination sequence of HIV-1
   4127..4360    +  LTR            3' LTR (ΔU3): self-inactivating 3' long terminal repeat (LTR) from HIV-1
   4438..4559    +  polyA_signal   SV40 poly(A) signal: SV40 polyadenylation signal
   4599..4734    +  rep_origin     SV40 ori: SV40 origin of replication
   4755..4773    -  promoter       T7 promoter: promoter for bacteriophage T7 RNA polymerase
   4781..4936    +  CDS            lacZα (fragment): LacZα fragment of β-galactosidase; lacZ fragment
   4941..5369    +  rep_origin     f1 ori (sequence partly withheld): f1 bacteriophage origin of replication; arrow indicates direction of (+) strand synthesis
   5422..5526    +  promoter       AmpR promoter: bla
   5527..6387    +  CDS            AmpR: β-lactamase; bla; confers resistance to ampicillin, carbenicillin, and related antibiotics
   6558..7146    +  rep_origin     ori: high-copy-number ColE1/pMB1/pBR322/pUC origin of replication
>Addgene plasmid #90548 | BRCA1 A9.2 gRNA | addgene full sequence | sequence record 183436 | Addgene NGS Result
CGAGTCAGTGAGCGAGGAAGCGGAAGAGCGCCCAATACGCAAACCGCCTCTCCCCGCGCGTTGGCCGATT
CATTAATGCAGCTGGCACGACAGGTTTCCCGACTGGAAAGCGGGCAGTGAGCGCAACGCAATTAATGTGA
GTTAGCTCACTCATTAGGCACCCCAGGCTTTACACTTTATGCTTCCGGCTCGTATGTTGTGTGGAATTGT
GAGCGGATAACAATTTCACACAGGAAACAGCTATGACCATGATTACGCCAAGCGCGCAATTAACCCTCAC
TAAAGGGAACAAAAGCTGGAGCTGCAAGCTTAATGTAGTCTTATGCAATACTCTTGTAGTCTTGCAACAT
GGTAACGATGAGTTAGCAACATGCCTTACAAGGAGAGAAAAAGCACCGTGCATGCCGATTGGTGGAAGTA
AGGTGGTACGATCGTGCCTTATTAGGAAGGCAACAGACGGGTCTGACATGGATTGGACGAACCACTGAAT
TGCCGCATTGCAGAGATATTGTATTTAAGTGCCTAGCTCGATACATAAACGGGTCTCTCTGGTTAGACCA
GATCTGAGCCTGGGAGCTCTCTGGCTAACTAGGGAACCCACTGCTTAAGCCTCAATAAAGCTTGCCTTGA
GTGCTTCAAGTAGTGTGTGCCCGTCTGTTGTGTGACTCTGGTAACTAGAGATCCCTCAGACCCTTTTAGT
CAGTGTGGAAAATCTCTAGCAGTGGCGCCCGAACAGGGACTTGAAAGCGAAAGGGAAACCAGAGGAGCTC
TCTCGACGCAGGACTCGGCTTGCTGAAGCGCGCACGGCAAGAGGCGAGGGGCGGCGACTGGTGAGTACGC
CAAAAATTTTGACTAGCGGAGGCTAGAAGGAGAGAGATGGGTGCGAGAGCGTCAGTATTAAGCGGGGGAG
AATTAGATCGCGATGGGAAAAAATTCGGTTAAGGCCAGGGGGAAAGAAAAAATATAAATTAAAACATATA
GTATGGGCAAGCAGGGAGCTAGAACGATTCGCAGTTAATCCTGGCCTGTTAGAAACATCAGAAGGCTGTA
GACAAATACTGGGACAGCTACAACCATCCCTTCAGACAGGATCAGAAGAACTTAGATCATTATATAATAC
AGTAGCAACCCTCTATTGTGTGCATCAAAGGATAGAGATAAAAGACACCAAGGAAGCTTTAGACAAGATA
GAGGAAGAGCAAAACAAAAGTAAGACCACCGCACAGCAAGCGGCCGCTGATCTTCAGACCTGGAGGAGGA
GATATGAGGGACAATTGGAGAAGTGAATTATATAAATATAAAGTAGTAAAAATTGAACCATTAGGAGTAG
CACCCACCAAGGCAAAGAGAAGAGTGGTGCAGAGAGAAAAAAGAGCAGTGGGAATAGGAGCTTTGTTCCT
TGGGTTCTTGGGAGCAGCAGGAAGCACTATGGGCGCAGCGTCAATGACGCTGACGGTACAGGCCAGACAA
TTATTGTCTGGTATAGTGCAGCAGCAGAACAATTTGCTGAGGGCTATTGAGGCGCAACAGCATCTGTTGC
AACTCACAGTCTGGGGCATCAAGCAGCTCCAGGCAAGAATCCTGGCTGTGGAAAGATACCTAAAGGATCA
ACAGCTCCTGGGGATTTGGGGTTGCTCTGGAAAACTCATTTGCACCACTGCTGTGCCTTGGAATGCTAGT
TGGAGTAATAAATCTCTGGAACAGATTTGGAATCACACGACCTGGATGGAGTGGGACAGAGAAATTAACA
ATTACACAAGCTTAATACACTCCTTAATTGAAGAATCGCAAAACCAGCAAGAAAAGAATGAACAAGAATT
ATTGGAATTAGATAAATGGGCAAGTTTGTGGAATTGGTTTAACATAACAAATTGGCTGTGGTATATAAAA
TTATTCATAATGATAGTAGGAGGCTTGGTAGGTTTAAGAATAGTTTTTGCTGTACTTTCTATAGTGAATA
GAGTTAGGCAGGGATATTCACCATTATCGTTTCAGACCCACCTCCCAACCCCGAGGGGACCCAGAGAGGG
CCTATTTCCCATGATTCCTTCATATTTGCATATACGATACAAGGCTGTTAGAGAGATAATTAGAATTAAT
TTGACTGTAAACACAAAGATATTAGTACAAAATACGTGACGTAGAAAGTAATAATTTCTTGGGTAGTTTG
CAGTTTTAAAATTATGTTTTAAAATGGACTATCATATGCTTACCGTAACTTGAAAGTATTTCGATTTCTT
GGCTTTATATATCTTGTGGAAAGGACGAAACACCGGTTTCTGTAGCCCATACTTGTTTAAGAGCTATGCT
GGAAACAGCATAGCAAGTTTAAATAAGGCTAGTCCGTTATCAACTTGAAAAAGTGGCACCGAGTCGGTGC
TTTTTTTGAATTCTAGATCTTGAGACAAATGGCAGTATTCATCCACAATTTTAAAAGAAAAGGGGGGATT
GGGGGGTACAGTGCAGGGGAAAGAATAGTAGACATAATAGCAACAGACATACAAACTAAAGAATTACAAA
AACAAATTACAAAAATTCAAAATTTTCGGGTTTATTACAGGGACAGCAGAGATCCACTTTGGCGCCGGCT
CGAGTGGCTCCGGTGCCCGTCAGTGGGCAGAGCGCACATCGCCCACAGTCCCCGAGAAGTTGGGGGGAGG
GGTCGGCAATTGAACCGGTGCCTAGAGAAGGTGGCGCGGGGTAAACTGGGAAAGTGATGTCGTGTACTGG
CTCCGCCTTTTTCCCGAGGGTGGGGGAGAACCGTATATAAGTGCAGTAGTCGCCGTGAACGTTCTTTTTC
GCAACGGGTTTGCCGCCAGAACACAGGTGTCGTGACGCGGGATCCGCCACCATGACCGAGTACAAGCCCA
CGGTGCGCCTCGCCACCCGCGACGACGTCCCCAGGGCCGTACGCACCCTCGCCGCCGCGTTCGCCGACTA
CCCCGCCACGCGCCACACCGTCGATCCGGACCGCCACATCGAGCGGGTCACCGAGCTGCAAGAACTCTTC
CTCACGCGCGTCGGGCTCGACATCGGCAAGGTGTGGGTCGCGGACGACGGCGCCGCGGTGGCGGTCTGGA
CCACGCCGGAGAGCGTCGAAGCGGGGGCGGTGTTCGCCGAGATCGGCCCGCGCATGGCCGAGTTGAGCGG
TTCCCGGCTGGCCGCGCAGCAACAGATGGAAGGCCTCCTGGCGCCGCACCGGCCCAAGGAGCCCGCGTGG
TTCCTGGCCACCGTCGGAGTCTCGCCCGACCACCAGGGCAAGGGTCTGGGCAGCGCCGTCGTGCTCCCCG
GAGTGGAGGCGGCCGAGCGCGCCGGGGTGCCCGCCTTCCTGGAGACCTCCGCGCCCCGCAACCTCCCCTT
CTACGAGCGGCTCGGCTTCACCGTCACCGCCGACGTCGAGGTGCCCGAAGGACCGCGCACCTGGTGCATG
ACCCGCAAGCCCGGTGCCTGAACGCGTTAAGTCGACAATCAACCTCTGGATTACAAAATTTGTGAAAGAT
TGACTGGTATTCTTAACTATGTTGCTCCTTTTACGCTATGTGGATACGCTGCTTTAATGCCTTTGTATCA
TGCTATTGCTTCCCGTATGGCTTTCATTTTCTCCTCCTTGTATAAATCCTGGTTGCTGTCTCTTTATGAG
GAGTTGTGGCCCGTTGTCAGGCAACGTGGCGTGGTGTGCACTGTGTTTGCTGACGCAACCCCCACTGGTT
GGGGCATTGCCACCACCTGTCAGCTCCTTTCCGGGACTTTCGCTTTCCCCCTCCCTATTGCCACGGCGGA
ACTCATCGCCGCCTGCCTTGCCCGCTGCTGGACAGGGGCTCGGCTGTTGGGCACTGACAATTCCGTGGTG
TTGTCGGGGAAATCATCGTCCTTTCCTTGGCTGCTCGCCTGTGTTGCCACCTGGATTCTGCGCGGGACGT
CCTTCTGCTACGTCCCTTCGGCCCTCAATCCAGCGGACCTTCCTTCCCGCGGCCTGCTGCCGGCTCTGCG
GCCTCTTCCGCGTCTTCGCCTTCGCCCTCAGACGAGTCGGATCTCCCTTTGGGCCGCCTCCCCGCGTCGA
CTTTAAGACCAATGACTTACAAGGCAGCTGTAGATCTTAGCCACTTTTTAAAAGAAAAGGGGGGACTGGA
AGGGCTAATTCACTCCCAACGAAGACAAGATCTGCTTTTTGCTTGTACTGGGTCTCTCTGGTTAGACCAG
ATCTGAGCCTGGGAGCTCTCTGGCTAACTAGGGAACCCACTGCTTAAGCCTCAATAAAGCTTGCCTTGAG
TGCTTCAAGTAGTGTGTGCCCGTCTGTTGTGTGACTCTGGTAACTAGAGATCCCTCAGACCCTTTTAGTC
AGTGTGGAAAATCTCTAGCAGTACGTATAGTAGTTCATGTCATCTTATTATTCAGTATTTATAACTTGCA
AAGAAATGAATATCAGAGAGTGAGAGGAACTTGTTTATTGCAGCTTATAATGGTTACAAATAAAGCAATA
GCATCACAAATTTCACAAATAAAGCATTTTTTTCACTGCATTCTAGTTGTGGTTTGTCCAAACTCATCAA
TGTATCTTATCATGTCTGGCTCTAGCTATCCCGCCCCTAACTCCGCCCATCCCGCCCCTAACTCCGCCCA
GTTCCGCCCATTCTCCGCCCCATGGCTGACTAATTTTTTTTATTTATGCAGAGGCCGAGGCCGCCTCGGC
CTCTGAGCTATTCCAGAAGTAGTGAGGAGGCTTTTTTGGAGGCCTAGGGACGTACCCAATTCGCCCTATA
GTGAGTCGTATTACGCGCGCTCACTGGCCGTCGTTTTACAACGTCGTGACTGGGAAAACCCTGGCGTTAC
CCAACTTAATCGCCTTGCAGCACATCCCCCTTTCGCCAGCTGGCGTAATAGCGAAGAGGCCCGCACCGAT
CGCCCTTCCCAACAGTTGCGCAGCCTGAATGGCGAATGGG
[124 nt withheld, positions 4941-5064]
C
[91 nt withheld, positions 5066-5156]
A
[49 nt withheld, positions 5158-5206]
CCTTTGACGTTGGAGTCCACGTTCTTT
[37 nt withheld, positions 5234-5270]
ACCCTATCTCGGTCTATTCTTTTGATTTATAAGGGATTTTGCCGATTTCGGCCTATTGGTTAAAAAATGA
GCTGATTTAACAAAAATTTAACGCGAATTTTAACAAAATATTAACGCTTACAATTTAGGTGGCACTTTTC
GGGGAAATGTGCGCGGAACCCCTATTTGTTTATTTTTCTAAATACATTCAAATATGTATCCGCTCATGAG
ACAATAACCCTGATAAATGCTTCAATAATATTGAAAAAGGAAGAGTATGAGTATTCAACATTTCCGTGTC
GCCCTTATTCCCTTTTTTGCGGCATTTTGCCTTCCTGTTTTTGCTCACCCAGAAACGCTGGTGAAAGTAA
AAGATGCTGAAGATCAGTTGGGTGCACGAGTGGGTTACATCGAACTGGATCTCAACAGCGGTAAGATCCT
TGAGAGTTTTCGCCCCGAAGAACGTTTTCCAATGATGAGCACTTTTAAAGTTCTGCTATGTGGCGCGGTA
TTATCCCGTATTGACGCCGGGCAAGAGCAACTCGGTCGCCGCATACACTATTCTCAGAATGACTTGGTTG
AGTACTCACCAGTCACAGAAAAGCATCTTACGGATGGCATGACAGTAAGAGAATTATGCAGTGCTGCCAT
AACCATGAGTGATAACACTGCGGCCAACTTACTTCTGACAACGATCGGAGGACCGAAGGAGCTAACCGCT
TTTTTGCACAACATGGGGGATCATGTAACTCGCCTTGATCGTTGGGAACCGGAGCTGAATGAAGCCATAC
CAAACGACGAGCGTGACACCACGATGCCTGTAGCAATGGCAACAACGTTGCGCAAACTATTAACTGGCGA
ACTACTTACTCTAGCTTCCCGGCAACAATTAATAGACTGGATGGAGGCGGATAAAGTTGCAGGACCACTT
CTGCGCTCGGCCCTTCCGGCTGGCTGGTTTATTGCTGATAAATCTGGAGCCGGTGAGCGTGGGTCTCGCG
GTATCATTGCAGCACTGGGGCCAGATGGTAAGCCCTCCCGTATCGTAGTTATCTACACGACGGGGAGTCA
GGCAACTATGGATGAACGAAATAGACAGATCGCTGAGATAGGTGCCTCACTGATTAAGCATTGGTAACTG
TCAGACCAAGTTTACTCATATATACTTTAGATTGATTTAAAACTTCATTTTTAATTTAAAAGGATCTAGG
TGAAGATCCTTTTTGATAATCTCATGACCAAAATCCCTTAACGTGAGTTTTCGTTCCACTGAGCGTCAGA
CCCCGTAGAAAAGATCAAAGGATCTTCTTGAGATCCTTTTTTTCTGCGCGTAATCTGCTGCTTGCAAACA
AAAAAACCACCGCTACCAGCGGTGGTTTGTTTGCCGGATCAAGAGCTACCAACTCTTTTTCCGAAGGTAA
CTGGCTTCAGCAGAGCGCAGATACCAAATACTGTTCTTCTAGTGTAGCCGTAGTTAGGCCACCACTTCAA
GAACTCTGTAGCACCGCCTACATACCTCGCTCTGCTAATCCTGTTACCAGTGGCTGCTGCCAGTGGCGAT
AAGTCGTGTCTTACCGGGTTGGACTCAAGACGATAGTTACCGGATAAGGCGCAGCGGTCGGGCTGAACGG
GGGGTTCGTGCACACAGCCCAGCTTGGAGCGAACGACCTACACCGAACTGAGATACCTACAGCGTGAGCT
ATGAGAAAGCGCCACGCTTCCCGAAGGGAGAAAGGCGGACAGGTATCCGGTAAGCGGCAGGGTCGGAACA
GGAGAGCGCACGAGGGAGCTTCCAGGGGGAAACGCCTGGTATCTTTATAGTCCTGTCGGGTTTCGCCACC
TCTGACTTGAGCGTCGATTTTTGTGATGCTCGTCAGGGGGGCGGAGCCTATGGAAAAACGCCAGCAACGC
GGCCTTTTTACGGTTCCTGGCCTTTTGCTGGCCTTTTGCTCACATGTTCTTTCCTGCGTTATCCCCTGAT
TCTGTGGATAACCGTATTACCGCCTTTGAGTGAGCTGATACCGCTCGCCGCAGCCGAACGACCGAGCGCA
G
